Addgene plasmid #49784: pcDNA3-Flag-YOD1
Purpose: Express YOD1 with a N-terminal Flag-tag in mammalian cells
Depositing lab: Christian Schlieker. Depositing organization: Yale University. Publication: The otubain YOD1 is a deubiquitinating enzyme that associates with p97 to facilitate protein dislocation from the ER. Ernst R, Mueller B, Ploegh HL, Schlieker C. Mol Cell. 2009 Oct 9;36(1):28-38. doi: 10.1016/j.molcel.2009.09.016. PubMed 19818707.
Backbone
  Vector backbone: pcDNA3.1
Growth in bacteria
  Bacterial resistance: Ampicillin, 100 μg/mL
  Growth temperature: 37°C
  Growth strain: XL10 Gold
  Copy number: Unknown
Gene/Insert
  Gene/Insert name: YOD1
  Species: H. sapiens (human)
  Mutation: WT
  Entrez Gene: YOD1 (a.k.a. DUBA8, OTUD2, PRO0907)
  Tag / fusion protein: Flag-tag (N terminal on insert)
  Cloning method: Restriction Enzyme; 5′ cloning site Hind III (not destroyed); 3′ cloning site Xba I (unknown if destroyed)
  Sequencing primers: 5′ T7; 3′ pcDNA3 rev
Terms and licenses: Academic/Nonprofit Terms; Industry Terms: Not Available to Industry
How to cite: pcDNA3-Flag-YOD1 was a gift from Christian Schlieker (Addgene plasmid # 49784 ; http://n2t.net/addgene:49784 ; RRID:Addgene_49784)
