[The description below was written by a language model from this plasmid's Addgene catalogue record.]
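Description:
pcDNA3-Flag-YOD1 is a mammalian expression plasmid built on the pcDNA3.1 backbone and designed to produce wild-type human YOD1 (also known as OTUD2 or DUBA8) carrying an N-terminal Flag epitope tag. The tagged open reading frame was inserted by restriction cloning between the HindIII site at the 5′ end, which is retained, and the XbaI site at the 3′ end, whose status after cloning is not recorded. The plasmid is propagated in E. coli under ampicillin selection; its copy number is listed as unknown. No feature table accompanies the record, so the promoter, polyadenylation signal, origins of replication and any mammalian selection marker are not explicitly stated. pcDNA3-family vectors generally drive the insert from the CMV immediate-early promoter, and the listing of a T7 primer for 5′ sequencing is consistent with the T7 promoter site that normally lies just upstream of the polylinker in these backbones.

YOD1 is an otubain-family deubiquitinating enzyme. The associated publication describes it as a partner of the AAA ATPase p97 that facilitates dislocation of proteins from the endoplasmic reticulum. The Flag tag allows the overexpressed protein to be detected by immunoblotting or immunofluorescence and recovered by anti-Flag immunoprecipitation. This makes the construct suitable for transfection experiments that examine YOD1 localisation, its interaction partners such as p97, and its role in ubiquitin-dependent ER protein quality control. As the wild-type version, it can also serve as a reference for comparison with mutant forms of the enzyme.
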