>Addgene plasmid #49784 | pcDNA3-Flag-YOD1 | addgene partial sequence | sequence record 76228 | T7 5'-TAATACGACTCACTATAGGG-3'
ACTTAAGCTTGCCACCATGGATTACAAGGATGACGACGATAAGATGTTTGGCCCCGCTAAAGGTCGCCAT
TTTGGAGTCCACCCGGCGCCTGGTTTCCCCGGCGGCGTCTCCCAACAGGCTGCCGGGACCAAAGCTGGCC
CCGCGGGTGCCTGGCCTGTGGGCAGCCGGACCGACACGATGTGGCGGCTCCGCTGCAAGGCCAAGGACGG
CACCCATGTTTTGCAGGGGCTGTCCAGCCGGACCCGGGTGCGGGAACTCCAGGGCCAAATTGCCGCCATC
ACCGGGATCGCCCCCGGCGGTCAGCGAATCCTCGTCGGATACCCTCCCGAGTGCCTGGATCTCAGCAATG
GGGATACCATTCTGGAAGACTTGCCCATCCAATCTGGTGACATGCTGATCATTGAAGAAGACCAAACCAG
GCCCAGAAGTTCACCTGCATTTACTAAACGTGGTGCTTCTAGTTACGTCAGGGAAACTTTGCCTGTGCTT
ACCAGAACCGTGGTCCCAGCAGACAACTCTTGCCTCTTTACTAGTGTGTACTATGTCGTCGAAGGAGGAG
TCTTGAATCCAGCTTGTGCCCCTGAGATGAGACGCCTCATAGCACAAATTGTAGCAAGCGATCCAGACTT
CTATAGTGAGGCAATACTGGGAAAAACAAATCAAGAGTACTGTGACTGGATCAAAAGGGATGACACTTGG
GGAGGAGCAATAGAGATATCGATTTTGTCCAAGTTTTACCAATGTGAAATATGTGTAGTGGATACACAGA
CAGTAAGAATTGATCGTTTTGGGGAAGATGCAGGATATACCAAAAGGGTTCTGCTTATTTATGATGGCAT
CCACTATGATCCACTTCAGCGTAACTTCCCTGATCCAGATACACCTCCTCTGACCATTTTCTCCTCTAAT
GATGATATTGTTCTTGTACAAGCACTGGAATTAGCA
